>Addgene plasmid #19077 | Ta1098 E18A | addgene partial sequence | sequence record 24483 | T7 5'-TAATACGACTCACTATAGGG-3'
TGNNNNNATTCCCTCTNNATATTTTGTTTACTTTAAGAAGGAGATATACATATGCGCATTTTGGNAGNGG
ATCTTAAGAACAGCACGTACAGAATACGCATTGCAAGCCTGGACGATCTCTGGTATCTGAGAAATATACT
CTCTGAAGGCGATGAGGTTTCAGCAATCACATTCAGGCGGGTCGAAGAATCAGCCGATGTGCAGAGATCG
AGGGAACGTGAAAGGATCCCGATAACGATAAGACTCAAGGTGGAGAAGATAGAATTCCAGGACTTTGACA
ACAGGCTCCGCATACTCGGAACGGTTATTGAGGGGCCGGAGGATACGAAGGGTAAGCACCAGTCCATAAC
GGTCACGGTGGATAGCGAGATATCCATCACCAAGGAATGGGACGACCAGCACATCGATCTTTTGAAAGAG
GCGACGGATGAAAAATACGTTACGGTATATACCGCTGTAGCCATGGATGAGGATGAAGCGCAGATTTTTC
TGATACATCCGTACGGAATCCAGCAGGTCGGCACTGTCTATTCAGGGAGATCCGGTAAATACGCAGAGGG
CAACTATTCCACCNTNGCCNNTNNNNTNTATTGTGTGCGCCCCCGCTAAANACTACAGCACCTTTATCTT
TNTTCTCGGCCCGGGATTTGCCAGGGACAGGTTCGCAGGGTACTGCGCTCAGAGGGGAGTAATGTCATCG
GCAGTTTCCGCAACAAGANTGANTGATTCTGGCGCTGTTATGATTCNTACCTCCGCGATGGGCGANCTNT
GATATGAAGATCGCAGGACAGGAGNATGANATTCTGTCCATGAAAGANTGGGNTTGGAGACAATGAANGN
TNNATGGNCTNCACNTAACGNATTTTAAAGN
