[The description below was written by a language model from this plasmid's Addgene catalogue record.]
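Description:
Ta1098 E18A is a bacterial expression plasmid built on the pET21a(+) backbone (5443 bp without insert) that carries the Thermoplasma acidophilum gene for the cell division protein pelota-related protein, the archaeal counterpart of yeast Dom34. The roughly 1020 bp coding sequence was inserted by restriction cloning between the NdeI and XhoI sites, both of which remain intact, and it bears an E18A point mutation replacing glutamate 18 with alanine. The plasmid confers ampicillin resistance, is listed as high copy, and is maintained in a standard cloning strain.

As a pET-series vector, pET21a(+) places the insert under a T7 promoter with lac operator control, so expression normally requires a host supplying T7 RNA polymerase and is induced through the lac system; the listing of a T7 sequencing primer at the 5′ end fits this arrangement. The record notes only a "C tag" at the C terminus of the insert without naming it. Cloning into XhoI of pET21a(+) commonly puts an insert in frame with the vector's C-terminal hexahistidine tag, but the record does not confirm that this is the tag present. No feature table is provided, so the individual backbone elements cannot be verified here.

The associated study concerns the structure and function of Dom34, a key component of no-go mRNA decay. This construct therefore appears to be intended for producing recombinant mutant protein in E. coli for comparison with the wild-type protein in structural or biochemical work. The record does not state the specific role attributed to residue E18.
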