Addgene plasmid #19077: Ta1098 E18A
Depositing lab: SeWon Suh. Depositing organization: Seoul National University. Publication: Structural and functional insights into dom34, a key component of no-go mRNA decay. Lee HH, Kim YS, Kim KH, Heo I, Kim SK, Kim O, Kim HK, Yoon JY, Kim HS, Kim do J, Lee SJ, Yoon HJ, Kim SJ, Lee BG, Song HK, Kim VN, Park CM, Suh SW. Mol Cell. 2007 Sep 21. 27(6):938-50. 10.1016/j.molcel.2007.07.019 PubMed 17889667.
Backbone
  Vector backbone: pET21a(+)
  Backbone size w/o insert (bp): 5443
  Vector type: Bacterial Expression
Growth in bacteria
  Bacterial resistance: Ampicillin, 100 μg/mL
  Growth temperature: 37°C
  Growth strain: DH5alpha
  Copy number: High Copy
Gene/Insert
  Gene/Insert name: Cell division protein pelota related protein (alt name: Thermoplasma acidophilum)
  Species: Thermoplasma acidophilum
  Insert size (bp): 1020
  Mutation: E18A
  Entrez Gene: DOM34 (a.k.a. YNL001W)
  Tag / fusion protein: C tag (C terminal on insert)
  Cloning method: Restriction Enzyme; 5′ cloning site NdeI (not destroyed); 3′ cloning site XhoI (not destroyed)
  Sequencing primers: 5′ T7
Terms and licenses: Academic/Nonprofit Terms; Industry Terms: Not Available to Industry
How to cite: Ta1098 E18A was a gift from SeWon Suh (Addgene plasmid # 19077 ; http://n2t.net/addgene:19077 ; RRID:Addgene_19077)
